Addgene plasmid #215700: pcDNAintron-CHIKV-Envelope protein
Purpose: Produces the Chikungunya virus envelope protein E3-E2-6K-E1
Depositing lab: Melinda Brindley. Depositing organization: University of Georgia. Publication: Chikungunya virus release is reduced by TIM-1 receptors through binding of envelope phosphatidylserine. Reyes Ballista JM, Hoover AJ, Noble JT, Acciani MD, Miazgowicz KL, Harrison SA, Tabscott GAL, Duncan A, Barnes DN, Jimenez AR, Brindley MA. J Virol. 2024 Jul 15:e0077524. doi: 10.1128/jvi.00775-24. PubMed 39007616.
Backbone
  Vector backbone: pcDNAintron
  Backbone size w/o insert (bp): 6205
  Vector type: Mammalian Expression
  Selectable markers: Neomycin (select with G418)
Growth in bacteria
  Bacterial resistance: Ampicillin, 100 μg/mL
  Growth temperature: 37°C
  Growth strain: DH5alpha
  Copy number: High Copy
Gene/Insert
  Gene/Insert name: CHIKV E3-E2-6K-E1
  Species: Chikungunya virus strain 181/clone 25
  Insert size (bp): 2963
  Promoter: CMV
  Cloning method: Ligation Independent Cloning
  Sequencing primers: 5′ TAATACGACTCACTATAGGG; 3′ TAGAAGGCACAGTCGAGG
Terms and licenses: Academic/Nonprofit Terms; Industry Terms: Not Available to Industry
How to cite: pcDNAintron-CHIKV-Envelope protein was a gift from Melinda Brindley (Addgene plasmid # 215700 ; http://n2t.net/addgene:215700 ; RRID:Addgene_215700)
