[The description below was written by a language model from this plasmid's Addgene catalogue record and pLannotate feature annotations shown in this document.]
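Description:
pcDNAintron-CHIKV-Envelope protein is a mammalian expression plasmid of about 9.2 kb, built on the pcDNAintron backbone, that produces the Chikungunya virus structural glycoprotein cassette E3-E2-6K-E1 from the attenuated strain 181/clone 25. It is propagated in E. coli through a high-copy ColE1/pUC-type origin with ampicillin selection (AmpR under its own bla promoter). An f1 origin is also present, along with residual lac promoter/operator and lacI fragments that are backbone remnants rather than functional parts of the design. For mammalian cells, an SV40 early promoter drives the neomycin phosphotransferase gene followed by an SV40 polyadenylation signal, allowing G418 selection of stable transfectants.

The expression unit consists of the human CMV immediate-early enhancer and promoter followed by a rabbit β-globin intron, which sits in the 5′ untranslated region and is the kind of element included to improve processing and expression of the transcript. A T7 promoter lies just upstream of the insert, where it also serves as a sequencing primer site. The roughly 3 kb open reading frame matches the envelope portion of the CHIKV structural polyprotein, without the capsid, and is terminated by the bovine growth hormone polyadenylation signal. In alphavirus biology this polyprotein is cleaved by host proteases into E3, E2, 6K and E1, giving the E2/E1 spike in which E1 is the class II fusion protein. No epitope tag or reporter is annotated. The stated purpose is simply to produce the CHIKV envelope protein. The associated study concerns TIM-1 receptors, envelope phosphatidylserine and CHIKV release, but the record does not describe specific applications of this plasmid.
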