Features (pLannotate 1.2.2; 21 found; start..end, strand, type, name):
    325..343     +  promoter       T7 promoter: promoter for bacteriophage T7 RNA polymerase
    394..434     +  intron         β-globin intron (fragment): intron from rabbit β-globin gene
    505..3480    +  CDS            POLS_CHIKS (fragment): Experimental evidence at protein level: Swiss-Prot protein existence level 1. [Spike glycoprotein E1]: Class II viral fusion protein. Fusion activity is inactive as long as E1 is bound to E2 in mature virion. After virus attachment to target cell and endocytosis, acidification of the endosome would induce dissociation of E1/E2 heterodimer and concomitant trimerization of the E1 subunits. This E1 trimer is fusion active, and promotes release of viral nucleocapsid in cytoplasm after endosome and viral membrane fusion. Efficient fusion requires the presence of cholesterol and sphingolipid in the
   3527..3751    +  polyA_signal   bGH poly(A) signal: bovine growth hormone polyadenylation signal
   3755..3776    +  promoter       SV40 promoter (fragment): SV40 enhancer and early promoter
   3797..4225    +  rep_origin     f1 ori (sequence partly withheld): f1 bacteriophage origin of replication; arrow indicates direction of (+) strand synthesis
   4239..4568    +  promoter       SV40 promoter: SV40 enhancer and early promoter
   4635..5426    +  CDS            neo: KKA2_KLEPN - Also known as kan, nptII. Experimental evidence at protein level: Swiss-Prot protein existence level 1. Resistance to kanamycin, neomycin, paromomycin, ribostamycin, butirosin and gentamicin B. From Klebsiella pneumoniae.
   5450..5608    +  CDS            ble (fragment): BLE_KLEPN - Experimental evidence at protein level: Swiss-Prot protein existence level 1. Binding protein with a strong affinity to the bleomycin family of antibiotics. Binds to CL990; an antimitotic-antibiotic compound. From Klebsiella pneumoniae.
   5603..5724    +  polyA_signal   SV40 poly(A) signal: SV40 polyadenylation signal
   5797..5813    -  protein_bind   lac operator: The lac repressor binds to the lac operator to inhibit transcription in E. coli. This inhibition can be relieved by adding lactose or isopropyl-β-D-thiogalactopyranoside (IPTG). lac repressor encoded by lacI
   5821..5851    -  promoter       lac promoter: promoter for the E. coli lac operon
   5866..5887    -  protein_bind   CAP binding site: CAP binding activates transcription in the presence of cAMP. E. coli catabolite activator protein
   5900..5992    -  CDS            lacI (fragment): lac repressor; lacI; The lac repressor binds to the lac operator to inhibit transcription in E. coli. This inhibition can be relieved by adding lactose or isopropyl-β-D-thiogalactopyranoside (IPTG).
   6175..6763    -  rep_origin     ori: high-copy-number ColE1/pMB1/pBR322/pUC origin of replication
   6934..7794    -  CDS            AmpR: β-lactamase; bla; confers resistance to ampicillin, carbenicillin, and related antibiotics
   7795..7899    -  promoter       AmpR promoter: bla
   7958..8010    -  misc_feature   bom (fragment): basis of mobility region from pBR322
   8165..8544    +  enhancer       CMV enhancer: human cytomegalovirus immediate early enhancer
   8545..8748    +  promoter       CMV promoter: human cytomegalovirus (CMV) immediate early promoter
   8869..270     +  intron         β-globin intron (across the origin): intron from rabbit β-globin gene
>Addgene plasmid #215700 | pcDNAintron-CHIKV-Envelope protein | addgene full sequence | sequence record 426573 | Addgene NGS Result
CAAGGCAATCAGGGTATATTATATTGTACTTCAGCACAGTTTTAGAGAACAATTGTTATAATTAAATGAT
AAGGTAGAATATTTCTGCATATAAATTCTGGCTGGCGTGGAAATATTCTTATTGGTAGAAACAACTACAT
CCTGGTCATCATCCTGCCTTTCTCTTTATGGTTACAATGATATACACTGTTTGAGATGAGGATAAAATAC
TCTGAGTCCAAACCGGGCCCCTCTGCTAACCATGTTCATGCCTTCTTCTTTTTCCTACAGCTCCTGGGCA
ACGTGCTGGTTATTGTGCTGTCTCATCATTTTGGCAAAGAATTGTAATACGACTCACTATAGGGCGAATT
CGGATCCACTAGTCCAGTGTGGTGGAATTCTGCAGATCTAGAGCCTCTGCTAACCATGTTCATGCCTTCT
TCTTTTTCCTACAGCTCCTGGGCAACGTGCTGGTTATTGTGCTGTCTCATCATTTTGGCAAAGAATTCGA
GCTCATCGATGCATGGTACCGCCACCATGAGTCTTGCCATTCCAGTTATGTGCCTGCTGGCAAATACCAC
GTTCCCCTGCTCCCAGCCCCCTTGCACACCCTGCTGCTACGAAAAAGAGCCGGAGAAAACCCTGCGCATG
CTAGAAGACAACGTCATGAGCCCCGGGTACTATCAGCTGCTACAAGCATCCTTAACATGTTCTCCCCGCC
GCCAGCGACGCAGTATTAAGGACAACTTCAATGTCTATAAAGCCATAAGACCGTACCTAGCTCACTGTCC
CGACTGTGGAGAAGGGCACTCGTGCCATAGTCCCGTAGCGCTAGAACGCATCAGAAACGAAGCGACAGAC
GGGACGCTGAAAATCCAGGTTTCCTTGCAAATCGGAATAAAGACGGATGATAGCCATGATTGGACCAAGC
TGCGTTACATGGACAATCATATGCCAGCAGACGCAGAGAGGGCCAGGCTATTTGTAAGAACGTCAGCACC
GTGCACGATTACTGGAACAATGGGACACTTCATCCTGGCCCGATGTCCGAAAGGAGAAACTCTGACGGTG
GGATTCACTGACGGTAGGAAGATCAGTCACTCATGTACGCACCCATTTCACCACGACCCTCCTGTGATAG
GCCGGGAAAAATTTCATTCCCGACCGCAGCACGGTAGAGAACTACCTTGCAGCACGTACGCGCAGAGCAC
CGCTGCAACTGCCGAGGAGATAGAGGTACATATGCCCCCAGACACCCCAGATCGCACATTGATGTCACAA
CAGTCCGGTAATGTAAAGATCACAGTCAATAGTCAGACGGTGCGGTACAAGTGTAATTGCGGTGACTCAA
ATGAAGGACTAACCACTACAGACAAAGTGATTAATAACTGCAAGGTTGATCAATGCCATGCCGCGGTCAC
CAATCACAAAAAATGGCAGTATAATTCCCCTCTGGTCCCGCGTAATGCTGAACTCGGGGACCGAAAAGGA
AAAGTTCACATTCCGTTTCCTCTGGCAAATGTGACATGCAGGGTGCCTAAGGCAAGGAACCCCACCGTGA
CGTACGGAAAAAACCAAGTCATCATGCTGCTGTATCCTGACCACCCAACGCTCCTGTCCTACCGGAATAT
GGGAGAAGAACCAAACTATCAAGAAGAGTGGGTGACGCATAAGAAGGAGATCAGGTTAACCGTGCCGACT
GAAGGGCTCGAGGTCACGTGGGGCAACAACGAGCCGTACAAGTATTGGCCGCAGTTATCCACAAACGGTA
CAGCCCACGGCCACCCGCATGAGATAATTTTGTATTATTATGAGCTGTACCCTACTATGACTGTGGTAGT
TGTGTCAGTGGCCTCGTTCGTACTCCTGTCGATGGTGGGTGTGGCAGTGGGGATGTGCATGTGTGCACGA
CGCAGATGCATTACACCGTACGAACTGACACCAGGAGCTACCGTCCCTTTCCTGCTTAGCCTAATATGCT
GCATTAGAACAGCTAAAGCGGCCACATACCAAGAGGCTGCGGTATACCTGTGGAACGAGCAGCAGCCTTT
GTTTTGGCTGCAAGCCCTTATTCCGCTGGCAGCCCTGATTGTCCTATGCAACTGTCTGAGACTCTTACCA
TGCTTTTGTAAAACGTTGACTTTTTTAGCCGTAATGAGCGTCGGTGCCCACACTGTGAGCGCGTACGAAC
ACGTAACAGTGATCCCGAACACGGTGGGAGTACCGTATAAGACTCTAGTCAACAGACCGGGCTACAGCCC
CATGGTACTGGAGATGGAGCTTCTGTCAGTCACTTTGGAGCCAACGCTATCGCTTGATTACATCACGTGC
GAGTATAAAACCGTCATCCCGTCTCCGTACGTGAAATGCTGCGGTACAGCAGAGTGCAAGGACAAGAGCC
TACCTGATTACAGCTGTAAGGTCTTCACCGGCGTCTACCCATTCATGTGGGGCGGCGCCTACTGCTTCTG
CGACACTGAAAATACGCAATTGAGCGAAGCACATGTGGAGAAGTCCGAATCATGCAAAACAGAATTTGCA
TCAGCATATAGGGCTCATACCGCATCCGCATCAGCTAAGCTCCGCGTCCTTTACCAAGGAAATAATGTTA
CTGTATCTGCTTATGCAAACGGCGATCATGCCGTCACAGTTAAGGACGCTAAATTCATTGTGGGGCCAAT
GTCTTCAGCCTGGACACCTTTTGACAATAAAATCGTGGTGTACAAAGGCGACGTCTACAACATGGACTAC
CCGCCCTTCGGCGCAGGAAGACCAGGACAATTTGGCGACATCCAAAGTCGCACGCCTGAGAGCGAAGACG
TCTATGCTAACACACAACTGGTACTGCAGAGACCGTCCGCGGGTACGGTGCACGTGCCGTACTCTCAGGC
ACCATCTGGCTTCAAGTATTGGCTAAAAGAACGAGGGGCGTCGCTGCAGCACACAGCACCATTTGGCTGT
CAAATAGCAACAAACCCGGTAAGAGCGATGAACTGCGCCGTAGGGAACATGCCTATCTCCATCGACATAC
CGGACGCGGCCTTCACTAGGGTCGTCGACGCGCCATCTTTAACGGACATGTCGTGTGAGGTACCAGCCTG
CACCCACTCCTCAGACTTTGGGGGCGTAGCCATCATTAAATATGCAGCCAGCAAGAAAGGCAAGTGTGCG
GTGCATTCGATGACTAACGCCGTCACTATTCGGGAAGCTGAAATAGAAGTAGAAGGGAACTCTCAGTTGC
AAATCTCTTTTTCGACGGCCCTAGCCAGCGCCGAATTCCGCGTACAAGTCTGTTCTACACAAGTACACTG
TGCAGCCGAGTGCCATCCACCGAAAGACCATATAGTCAATTACCCGGCGTCACACACCACCCTCGGGGTC
CAAGACATTTCCGTTACGGCGATGTCATGGGTGCAGAAGATCACGGGAGGTGTGGGACTGGTTGTCGCTG
TTGCAGCACTGATCCTAATCGTGGTGCTATGCGTGTCGTTTAGCAGGCACTGACTCGAGTCTAGAGGGCC
CGTTTAAACCCGCTGATCAGCCTCGACTGTGCCTTCTAGTTGCCAGCCATCTGTTGTTTGCCCCTCCCCC
GTGCCTTCCTTGACCCTGGAAGGTGCCACTCCCACTGTCCTTTCCTAATAAAATGAGGAAATTGCATCGC
ATTGTCTGAGTAGGTGTCATTCTATTCTGGGGGGTGGGGTGGGGCAGGACAGCAAGGGGGAGGATTGGGA
AGACAATAGCAGGCATGCTGGGGATGCGGTGGGCTCTATGGCTTCTGAGGCGGAAAGAACCAGCTGGGGC
TCTAGGGGGTATCCCC
[124 nt withheld, positions 3797-3920]
C
[91 nt withheld, positions 3922-4012]
A
[49 nt withheld, positions 4014-4062]
CCTTTGACGTTGGAGTCCACGTTCTTT
[37 nt withheld, positions 4090-4126]
ACCCTATCTCGGTCTATTCTTTTGATTTATAAGGGATTTTGCCGATTTCGGCCTATTGGTTAAAAAATGA
GCTGATTTAACAAAAATTTAACGCGAATTAATTCTGTGGAATGTGTGTCAGTTAGGGTGTGGAAAGTCCC
CAGGCTCCCCAGCAGGCAGAAGTATGCAAAGCATGCATCTCAATTAGTCAGCAACCAGGTGTGGAAAGTC
CCCAGGCTCCCCAGCAGGCAGAAGTATGCAAAGCATGCATCTCAATTAGTCAGCAACCATAGTCCCGCCC
CTAACTCCGCCCATCCCGCCCCTAACTCCGCCCAGTTCCGCCCATTCTCCGCCCCATGGCTGACTAATTT
TTTTTATTTATGCAGAGGCCGAGGCCGCCTCTGCCTCTGAGCTATTCCAGAAGTAGTGAGGAGGCTTTTT
TGGAGGCCTAGGCTTTTGCAAAAAGCTCCCGGGAGCTTGTATATCCATTTTCGGATCTGATCAAGAGACA
GGATGAGGATCGTTTCGCATGATTGAACAAGATGGATTGCACGCAGGTTCTCCGGCCGCTTGGGTGGAGA
GGCTATTCGGCTATGACTGGGCACAACAGACAATCGGCTGCTCTGATGCCGCCGTGTTCCGGCTGTCAGC
GCAGGGGCGCCCGGTTCTTTTTGTCAAGACCGACCTGTCCGGTGCCCTGAATGAACTGCAGGACGAGGCA
GCGCGGCTATCGTGGCTGGCCACGACGGGCGTTCCTTGCGCAGCTGTGCTCGACGTTGTCACTGAAGCGG
GAAGGGACTGGCTGCTATTGGGCGAAGTGCCGGGGCAGGATCTCCTGTCATCTCACCTTGCTCCTGCCGA
GAAAGTATCCATCATGGCTGATGCAATGCGGCGGCTGCATACGCTTGATCCGGCTACCTGCCCATTCGAC
CACCAAGCGAAACATCGCATCGAGCGAGCACGTACTCGGATGGAAGCCGGTCTTGTCGATCAGGATGATC
TGGACGAAGAGCATCAGGGGCTCGCGCCAGCCGAACTGTTCGCCAGGCTCAAGGCGCGCATGCCCGACGG
CGAGGATCTCGTCGTGACCCATGGCGATGCCTGCTTGCCGAATATCATGGTGGAAAATGGCCGCTTTTCT
GGATTCATCGACTGTGGCCGGCTGGGTGTGGCGGACCGCTATCAGGACATAGCGTTGGCTACCCGTGATA
TTGCTGAAGAGCTTGGCGGCGAATGGGCTGACCGCTTCCTCGTGCTTTACGGTATCGCCGCTCCCGATTC
GCAGCGCATCGCCTTCTATCGCCTTCTTGACGAGTTCTTCTGAGCGGGACTCTGGGGTTCGAAATGACCG
ACCAAGCGACGCCCAACCTGCCATCACGAGATTTCGATTCCACCGCCGCCTTCTATGAAAGGTTGGGCTT
CGGAATCGTTTTCCGGGACGCCGGCTGGATGATCCTCCAGCGCGGGGATCTCATGCTGGAGTTCTTCGCC
CACCCCAACTTGTTTATTGCAGCTTATAATGGTTACAAATAAAGCAATAGCATCACAAATTTCACAAATA
AAGCATTTTTTTCACTGCATTCTAGTTGTGGTTTGTCCAAACTCATCAATGTATCTTATCATGTCTGTAT
ACCGTCGACCTCTAGCTAGAGCTTGGCGTAATCATGGTCATAGCTGTTTCCTGTGTGAAATTGTTATCCG
CTCACAATTCCACACAACATACGAGCCGGAAGCATAAAGTGTAAAGCCTGGGGTGCCTAATGAGTGAGCT
AACTCACATTAATTGCGTTGCGCTCACTGCCCGCTTTCCAGTCGGGAAACCTGTCGTGCCAGCTGCATTA
ATGAATCGGCCAACGCGCGGGGAGAGGCGGTTTGCGTATTGGGCGCTCTTCCGCTTCCTCGCTCACTGAC
TCGCTGCGCTCGGTCGTTCGGCTGCGGCGAGCGGTATCAGCTCACTCAAAGGCGGTAATACGGTTATCCA
CAGAATCAGGGGATAACGCAGGAAAGAACATGTGAGCAAAAGGCCAGCAAAAGGCCAGGAACCGTAAAAA
GGCCGCGTTGCTGGCGTTTTTCCATAGGCTCCGCCCCCCTGACGAGCATCACAAAAATCGACGCTCAAGT
CAGAGGTGGCGAAACCCGACAGGACTATAAAGATACCAGGCGTTTCCCCCTGGAAGCTCCCTCGTGCGCT
CTCCTGTTCCGACCCTGCCGCTTACCGGATACCTGTCCGCCTTTCTCCCTTCGGGAAGCGTGGCGCTTTC
TCATAGCTCACGCTGTAGGTATCTCAGTTCGGTGTAGGTCGTTCGCTCCAAGCTGGGCTGTGTGCACGAA
CCCCCCGTTCAGCCCGACCGCTGCGCCTTATCCGGTAACTATCGTCTTGAGTCCAACCCGGTAAGACACG
ACTTATCGCCACTGGCAGCAGCCACTGGTAACAGGATTAGCAGAGCGAGGTATGTAGGCGGTGCTACAGA
GTTCTTGAAGTGGTGGCCTAACTACGGCTACACTAGAAGAACAGTATTTGGTATCTGCGCTCTGCTGAAG
CCAGTTACCTTCGGAAAAAGAGTTGGTAGCTCTTGATCCGGCAAACAAACCACCGCTGGTAGCGGTGGTT
TTTTTGTTTGCAAGCAGCAGATTACGCGCAGAAAAAAAGGATCTCAAGAAGATCCTTTGATCTTTTCTAC
GGGGTCTGACGCTCAGTGGAACGAAAACTCACGTTAAGGGATTTTGGTCATGAGATTATCAAAAAGGATC
TTCACCTAGATCCTTTTAAATTAAAAATGAAGTTTTAAATCAATCTAAAGTATATATGAGTAAACTTGGT
CTGACAGTTACCAATGCTTAATCAGTGAGGCACCTATCTCAGCGATCTGTCTATTTCGTTCATCCATAGT
TGCCTGACTCCCCGTCGTGTAGATAACTACGATACGGGAGGGCTTACCATCTGGCCCCAGTGCTGCAATG
ATACCGCGAGACCCACGCTCACCGGCTCCAGATTTATCAGCAATAAACCAGCCAGCCGGAAGGGCCGAGC
GCAGAAGTGGTCCTGCAACTTTATCCGCCTCCATCCAGTCTATTAATTGTTGCCGGGAAGCTAGAGTAAG
TAGTTCGCCAGTTAATAGTTTGCGCAACGTTGTTGCCATTGCTACAGGCATCGTGGTGTCACGCTCGTCG
TTTGGTATGGCTTCATTCAGCTCCGGTTCCCAACGATCAAGGCGAGTTACATGATCCCCCATGTTGTGCA
AAAAAGCGGTTAGCTCCTTCGGTCCTCCGATCGTTGTCAGAAGTAAGTTGGCCGCAGTGTTATCACTCAT
GGTTATGGCAGCACTGCATAATTCTCTTACTGTCATGCCATCCGTAAGATGCTTTTCTGTGACTGGTGAG
TACTCAACCAAGTCATTCTGAGAATAGTGTATGCGGCGACCGAGTTGCTCTTGCCCGGCGTCAATACGGG
ATAATACCGCGCCACATAGCAGAACTTTAAAAGTGCTCATCATTGGAAAACGTTCTTCGGGGCGAAAACT
CTCAAGGATCTTACCGCTGTTGAGATCCAGTTCGATGTAACCCACTCGTGCACCCAACTGATCTTCAGCA
TCTTTTACTTTCACCAGCGTTTCTGGGTGAGCAAAAACAGGAAGGCAAAATGCCGCAAAAAAGGGAATAA
GGGCGACACGGAAATGTTGAATACTCATACTCTTCCTTTTTCAATATTATTGAAGCATTTATCAGGGTTA
TTGTCTCATGAGCGGATACATATTTGAATGTATTTAGAAAAATAAACAAATAGGGGTTCCGCGCACATTT
CCCCGAAAAGTGCCACCTGACGTCGACGGATCGGGAGATCTCCCGATCCCCTATGGTGCACTCTCAGTAC
AATCTGCTCTGATGCCGCATAGTTAAGCCAGTATCTGCTCCCTGCTTGTGTGTTGGAGGTCGCTGAGTAG
TGCGCGAGCAAAATTTAAGCTACAACAAGGCAAGGCTTGACCGACAATTGCATGAAGAATCTGCTTAGGG
TTAGGCGTTTTGCGCTGCTTCGCGATGTACGGGCCAGATATACGCGTTGACATTGATTATTGACTAGTTA
TTAATAGTAATCAATTACGGGGTCATTAGTTCATAGCCCATATATGGAGTTCCGCGTTACATAACTTACG
GTAAATGGCCCGCCTGGCTGACCGCCCAACGACCCCCGCCCATTGACGTCAATAATGACGTATGTTCCCA
TAGTAACGCCAATAGGGACTTTCCATTGACGTCAATGGGTGGAGTATTTACGGTAAACTGCCCACTTGGC
AGTACATCAAGTGTATCATATGCCAAGTACGCCCCCTATTGACGTCAATGACGGTAAATGGCCCGCCTGG
CATTATGCCCAGTACATGACCTTATGGGACTTTCCTACTTGGCAGTACATCTACGTATTAGTCATCGCTA
TTACCATGGTGATGCGGTTTTGGCAGTACATCAATGGGCGTGGATAGCGGTTTGACTCACGGGGATTTCC
AAGTCTCCACCCCATTGACGTCAATGGGAGTTTGTTTTGGCACCAAAATCAACGGGACTTTCCAAAATGT
CGTAACAACTCCGCCCCATTGACGCAAATGGGCGGTAGGCGTGTACGGTGGGAGGTCTATATAAGCAGAG
CTCGTTTAGTGAACCGTCAGATCGCCTGGAGACGCCATCCACGCTGTTTTGACCTCCATAGAAGACACCG
GGACCGATCCAGCCTCCGGGGGATCGATCCCCCCGATCCTGAGAACTTCAGGGTGAGTTTGGGGACCCTT
GATTGTTCTTTCTTTTTCGCTATTGTAAAATTCATGTTATATGGAGGGGGCAAAGTTTTCAGGGTGTTGT
TTAGAATGGGAAGATGTCCCTTGTATCACCATGGACCCTCATGATAATTTTGTTTCTTTCACTTTCTACT
CTGTTGACAACCATTGTCTCCTCTTATTTTCTTTTCATTTTCTGTAACTTTTTCGTTAAACTTTAGCTTG
CATTTGTAACGAATTTTTAAATTCACTTTTGTTTATTTGTCAGATTGTAAGTACTTTCTCTAATCACTTT
TTTTT
